>Addgene plasmid #226771 | p54.mAldh1a1.flag.mSrtA-3M.wpre | addgene full sequence | sequence record 453325 | Addgene NGS Result
AAATTTCACAAATAAAGCATTTTTTTCACTGCATTCTAGTTGTGGTTTGTCCAAACTCATCAATGTATCT
TATCATGTCTGGCTCTAGCTATCCCGCCCCTAACTCCGCCCATCCCGCCCCTAACTCCGCCCAGTTCCGC
CCATTCTCCGCCCCATGGCTGACTAATTTTTTTTATTTATGCAGAGGCCGAGGCCGCCTCGGCCTCTGAG
CTATTCCAGAAGTAGTGAGGAGGCTTTTTTGGAGGCCTAGGGACGTACCCAATTCGCCCTATAGTGAGTC
GTATTACGCGCGCTCACTGGCCGTCGTTTTACAACGTCGTGACTGGGAAAACCCTGGCGTTACCCAACTT
AATCGCCTTGCAGCACATCCCCCTTTCGCCAGCTGGCGTAATAGCGAAGAGGCCCGCACCGATCGCCCTT
CCCAACAGTTGCGCAGCCTGAATGGCGAATGGG
[124 nt withheld, positions 454-577]
C
[91 nt withheld, positions 579-669]
A
[49 nt withheld, positions 671-719]
CCTTTGACGTTGGAGTCCACGTTCTTT
[37 nt withheld, positions 747-783]
ACCCTATCTCGGTCTATTCTTTTGATTTATAAGGGATTTTGCCGATTTCGGCCTATTGGTTAAAAAATGA
GCTGATTTAACAAAAATTTAACGCGAATTTTAACAAAATATTAACGCTTACAATTTAGGTGGCACTTTTC
GGGGAAATGTGCGCGGAACCCCTATTTGTTTATTTTTCTAAATACATTCAAATATGTATCCGCTCATGAG
ACAATAACCCTGATAAATGCTTCAATAATATTGAAAAAGGAAGAGTATGAGTATTCAACATTTCCGTGTC
GCCCTTATTCCCTTTTTTGCGGCATTTTGCCTTCCTGTTTTTGCTCACCCAGAAACGCTGGTGAAAGTAA
AAGATGCTGAAGATCAGTTGGGTGCACGAGTGGGTTACATCGAACTGGATCTCAACAGCGGTAAGATCCT
TGAGAGTTTTCGCCCCGAAGAACGTTTTCCAATGATGAGCACTTTTAAAGTTCTGCTATGTGGCGCGGTA
TTATCCCGTATTGACGCCGGGCAAGAGCAACTCGGTCGCCGCATACACTATTCTCAGAATGACTTGGTTG
AGTACTCACCAGTCACAGAAAAGCATCTTACGGATGGCATGACAGTAAGAGAATTATGCAGTGCTGCCAT
AACCATGAGTGATAACACTGCGGCCAACTTACTTCTGACAACGATCGGAGGACCGAAGGAGCTAACCGCT
TTTTTGCACAACATGGGGGATCATGTAACTCGCCTTGATCGTTGGGAACCGGAGCTGAATGAAGCCATAC
CAAACGACGAGCGTGACACCACGATGCCTGTAGCAATGGCAACAACGTTGCGCAAACTATTAACTGGCGA
ACTACTTACTCTAGCTTCCCGGCAACAATTAATAGACTGGATGGAGGCGGATAAAGTTGCAGGACCACTT
CTGCGCTCGGCCCTTCCGGCTGGCTGGTTTATTGCTGATAAATCTGGAGCCGGTGAGCGTGGGTCTCGCG
GTATCATTGCAGCACTGGGGCCAGATGGTAAGCCCTCCCGTATCGTAGTTATCTACACGACGGGGAGTCA
GGCAACTATGGATGAACGAAATAGACAGATCGCTGAGATAGGTGCCTCACTGATTAAGCATTGGTAACTG
TCAGACCAAGTTTACTCATATATACTTTAGATTGATTTAAAACTTCATTTTTAATTTAAAAGGATCTAGG
TGAAGATCCTTTTTGATAATCTCATGACCAAAATCCCTTAACGTGAGTTTTCGTTCCACTGAGCGTCAGA
CCCCGTAGAAAAGATCAAAGGATCTTCTTGAGATCCTTTTTTTCTGCGCGTAATCTGCTGCTTGCAAACA
AAAAAACCACCGCTACCAGCGGTGGTTTGTTTGCCGGATCAAGAGCTACCAACTCTTTTTCCGAAGGTAA
CTGGCTTCAGCAGAGCGCAGATACCAAATACTGTTCTTCTAGTGTAGCCGTAGTTAGGCCACCACTTCAA
GAACTCTGTAGCACCGCCTACATACCTCGCTCTGCTAATCCTGTTACCAGTGGCTGCTGCCAGTGGCGAT
AAGTCGTGTCTTACCGGGTTGGACTCAAGACGATAGTTACCGGATAAGGCGCAGCGGTCGGGCTGAACGG
GGGGTTCGTGCACACAGCCCAGCTTGGAGCGAACGACCTACACCGAACTGAGATACCTACAGCGTGAGCT
ATGAGAAAGCGCCACGCTTCCCGAAGGGAGAAAGGCGGACAGGTATCCGGTAAGCGGCAGGGTCGGAACA
GGAGAGCGCACGAGGGAGCTTCCAGGGGGAAACGCCTGGTATCTTTATAGTCCTGTCGGGTTTCGCCACC
TCTGACTTGAGCGTCGATTTTTGTGATGCTCGTCAGGGGGGCGGAGCCTATGGAAAAACGCCAGCAACGC
GGCCTTTTTACGGTTCCTGGCCTTTTGCTGGCCTTTTGCTCACATGTTCTTTCCTGCGTTATCCCCTGAT
TCTGTGGATAACCGTATTACCGCCTTTGAGTGAGCTGATACCGCTCGCCGCAGCCGAACGACCGAGCGCA
GCGAGTCAGTGAGCGAGGAAGCGGAAGAGCGCCCAATACGCAAACCGCCTCTCCCCGCGCGTTGGCCGAT
TCATTAATGCAGCTGGCACGACAGGTTTCCCGACTGGAAAGCGGGCAGTGAGCGCAACGCAATTAATGTG
AGTTAGCTCACTCATTAGGCACCCCAGGCTTTACACTTTATGCTTCCGGCTCGTATGTTGTGTGGAATTG
TGAGCGGATAACAATTTCACACAGGAAACAGCTATGACCATGATTACGCCAAGCGCGCAATTAACCCTCA
CTAAAGGGAACAAAAGCTGGAGCTGCAAGCTTGGCCATTGCATACGTTGTATCCATATCATAATATGTAC
ATTTATATTGGCTCATGTCCAACATTACCGCCATGTTGACATTGATTATTGACTAGTTATTAATAGTAAT
CAATTACGGGGTCATTAGTTCATAGCCCATATATGGAGTTCCGCGTTACATAACTTACGGTAAATGGCCC
GCCTGGCTGACCGCCCAACGACCCCCGCCCATTGACGTCAATAATGACGTATGTTCCCATAGTAACGCCA
ATAGGGACTTTCCATTGACGTCAATGGGTGGAGTATTTACGGTAAACTGCCCACTTGGCAGTACATCAAG
TGTATCATATGCCAAGTACGCCCCCTATTGACGTCAATGACGGTAAATGGCCCGCCTGGCATTATGCCCA
GTACATGACCTTATGGGACTTTCCTACTTGGCAGTACATCTACGTATTAGTCATCGCTATTACCATGGTG
ATGCGGTTTTGGCAGTACATCAATGGGCGTGGATAGCGGTTTGACTCACGGGGATTTCCAAGTCTCCACC
CCATTGACGTCAATGGGAGTTTGTTTTGGCACCAAAATCAACGGGACTTTCCAAAATGTCGTAACAACTC
CGCCCCATTGACGCAAATGGGCGGTAGGCGTGTACGGTGGGAGGTCTATATAAGCAGAGCTCGTTTAGTG
AACCGGGGTCTCTCTGGTTAGACCAGATCTGAGCCTGGGAGCTCTCTGGCTAACTAGGGAACCCACTGCT
TAAGCCTCAATAAAGCTTGCCTTGAGTGCTTCAAGTAGTGTGTGCCCGTCTGTTGTGTGACTCTGGTAAC
TAGAGATCCCTCAGACCCTTTTAGTCAGTGTGGAAAATCTCTAGCAGTGGCGCCCGAACAGGGACTTGAA
AGCGAAAGGGAAACCAGAGGAGCTCTCTCGACGCAGGACTCGGCTTGCTGAAGCGCGCACGGCAAGAGGC
GAGGGGCGGCGACTGGTGAGTACGCCAAAAATTTTGACTAGCGGAGGCTAGAAGGAGAGAGATGGGTGCG
AGAGCGTCAGTATTAAGCGGGGGAGAATTAGATCGCGATGGGAAAAAATTCGGTTAAGGCCAGGGGGAAA
GAAAAAATATAAATTAAAACATATAGTATGGGCAAGCAGGGAGCTAGAACGATTCGCAGTTAATCCTGGC
CTGTTAGAAACATCAGAAGGCTGTAGACAAATACTGGGACAGCTACAACCATCCCTTCAGACAGGATCAG
AAGAACTTAGATCATTATATAATACAGTAGCAACCCTCTATTGTGTGCATCAAAGGATAGAGATAAAAGA
CACCAAGGAAGCTTTAGACAAGATAGAGGAAGAGCAAAACAAAAGTAAGACCACCGCACAGCAAGCGGCC
GCTGATCTTCAGACCTGGAGGAGGAGATATGAGGGACAATTGGAGAAGTGAATTATATAAATATAAAGTA
GTAAAAATTGAACCATTAGGAGTAGCACCCACCAAGGCAAAGAGAAGAGTGGTGCAGAGAGAAAAAAGAG
CAGTGGGAATAGGAGCTTTGTTCCTTGGGTTCTTGGGAGCAGCAGGAAGCACTATGGGCGCAGCGTCAAT
GACGCTGACGGTACAGGCCAGACAATTATTGTCTGGTATAGTGCAGCAGCAGAACAATTTGCTGAGGGCT
ATTGAGGCGCAACAGCATCTGTTGCAACTCACAGTCTGGGGCATCAAGCAGCTCCAGGCAAGAATCCTGG
CTGTGGAAAGATACCTAAAGGATCAACAGCTCCTGGGGATTTGGGGTTGCTCTGGAAAACTCATTTGCAC
CACTGCTGTGCCTTGGAATGCTAGTTGGAGTAATAAATCTCTGGAACAGATTTGGAATCACACGACCTGG
ATGGAGTGGGACAGAGAAATTAACAATTACACAAGCTTAATACACTCCTTAATTGAAGAATCGCAAAACC
AGCAAGAAAAGAATGAACAAGAATTATTGGAATTAGATAAATGGGCAAGTTTGTGGAATTGGTTTAACAT
AACAAATTGGCTGTGGTATATAAAATTATTCATAATGATAGTAGGAGGCTTGGTAGGTTTAAGAATAGTT
TTTGCTGTACTTTCTATAGTGAATAGAGTTAGGCAGGGATATTCACCATTATCGTTTCAGACCCACCTCC
CAACCCCGAGGGGACCCGACAGGCCCGAAGGAATAGAAGAAGAAGGTGGAGAGAGAGACAGAGACAGATC
CATTCGATTAGTGAACGGATCTCGACGGTATCGGTTAACTTTTAAAAGAAAAGGGGGGATTGGGGGGTAC
AGTGCAGGGGAAAGAATAGTAGACATAATAGCAACAGACATACAAACTAAAGAATTACAAAAACAAATTA
CAAAAATTCAAAATTTTATCGATCACGAGACTAGCCTCGAGTGGCTGGATCTGGCTTGCCTCCCCTTTTT
TACATATACAATTCCATTAAAAATGAGCATTCATATACCTGTTGTCTATTGTTCATTTTAATTCATATAG
AACACTTTCAAACAGTACTGATATGTCCCAGGAAGATGAAGATATTTCCCATCTGTTTCATAAGAAAAGT
TTTCTATTCTTCCCTGTTAGGATGCATAAAAGGTTTAACCATAATTTCCATGTGTGTAACTACTCACTGG
AAGATCCCAAACTGAGTTGGACCCTATATGGGGGATCATATTATCGATATCAAGGAAGGTCTAGAAAAGA
GGAATAACATCTTGGGGTGCATTGCCTGAGGCGAATTTCCAGCCTTATCCTTCAAGGTCTGTGACCAAAG
CTGTATTCCTCTCTGTATTTACAAATTGAGAAGCTCAGTCAAGGCAAAAAGAGAAACACACTCCTCAGGT
CCCTGTTCCTCCCCTAGCTAAGTGCAAATGCAGGGGAGGTGGCAATTTCACTACAAAGAAGTTATCACTA
ATTCTTATAACCAGAGCATCCTAAGAATGTTATCTTGTTCCTTCCATATCTTGTGCTGGGGCTTCAACAC
AGAGAAGCATTGTATTCAAAATGAAAATGCTACAGTTCAAATTTGTCCTTTCCAAGTTCCCAGATGAAAA
CATTCAGAATTTAAACTCTTAGGAGGTGATATTTACATTCTTTCCTTCGACACTGCTTAGAGTAATGATT
CACAAGTGCACGCACCTCCCCAATCAGACATTACTTTCGCTTTAAATGAGTTTTCACAGATAACTTCGGT
GTAATACTCTATGAGGGTCTAAGAGTGACAAGGAACTCTGAAAAGTCCCACATAGTTTTCTGTTCCCACC
AAAAAGTACAAAGACAATGCGAAGATTCTGATATAACATGAGTTTGGTGGAATTTTTTTTTTCTTTTAAG
CTTGGGAGATCGAGTGTAGAAAAAGGGCATCTCTCCCTAACAGCACCCTGATCTGCTGGAATAAGGATGG
GTTTGCTGGTAGCCATGTTAGGCAGATTTGTGGTTCTCTGCTCCGTATCTCCTCGTGAGAACAGAGGTCT
CTTTAGACTCCTCTTCATTTCAATGCCTTTGTTCCGGAGTCTGTTAGAGAAGAAAAAGTTACAGTAGCAT
AACAAAGCAGGAAAAGGGAATGGAAAAAAAAAATAATAACTGGCTTCCAGTGTCTGGAGCAGCTGCACAC
ACACCCTTAGCACAGGTTTGGCTTGGTAAATTAATTCATCTGTAAATAGTGAGCAGTCTCCAGATAGAAC
TTCAGGGCTGAGGTGCAGGTTCCTTAAGGATTTACATGTAAAGGCAAAGGCTTTCAGCCCTAGGTGTTAC
AAGTGAGTGGTGCCCTTCATGCCCTGCCCTGAGTCTGCCCATCCAATCATATCCCGATATGCAAATGACC
CTTAGTGCATGCAGATAAAAAGGAGCAAGGGCTCTTTCAGAACCAATTTGCTGAGCCTGTCACCTGTGTT
CCAGGAGCCACCGGTCGCCACCATGGAGACTGACACATTGCTTCTGTGGGTCCTCCTTCTTTGGGTTCCA
GGAAGCACTGGCGACGACTACAAGGACGACGATGATAAAGGGTCCGGCCTGGAACAAGCTAAACCCCAAA
TTCCCAAGGATAAAAGCAAGGTAGCTGGATACATAGAAATACCTGATGCCGATATTAAGGAACCCGTTTA
CCCCGGTCCAGCTACTTCTGAACAACTGAATCGCGGAGTCTCTTTCGCAGAAGAGAACGAGTCCTTGGAT
GACCAAAACATTTCAATCGCAGGTCACACTTTTATAGATAGGCCAAACTACCAATTTACTAATCTGAAAG
CTGCTAAGAAGGGTTCTATGGTCTACTTTAAGGTAGGGAACGAGACCCGGAAGTACAAAATGACCAGTAT
TCGCAATGTGAAGCCCACAGATGTGGGTGTACTTGATGAACAAAAGGGAAAAGACAAACAGTTGACACTG
ATAACTTGCGACGATTACAACGAGAAGACTGGAGTTTGGGAGACACGAAAGATCTTTGTAGCAACAGAGG
TCAAAGGTAGTACCAGCGGATCTGGCAAGCCCGGATCCGGCGAGGGCAGTACAAAAGGTAATGCCGTGGG
TCAAGACACACAAGAGGTTATTGTCGTGCCCCACAGTCTTCCATTCAAGGTTGTCGTCATTAGTGCCATC
TTGGCCCTTGTCGTCCTCACTATTATCTCCCTGATAATATTGATAATGCTCTGGCAGAAGAAACCTCGCT
AGGTCGACAATCAACCTCTGGATTACAAAATTTGTGAAAGATTGACTGGTATTCTTAACTATGTTGCTCC
TTTTACGCTATGTGGATACGCTGCTTTAATGCCTTTGTATCATGCTATTGCTTCCCGTATGGCTTTCATT
TTCTCCTCCTTGTATAAATCCTGGTTGCTGTCTCTTTATGAGGAGTTGTGGCCCGTTGTCAGGCAACGTG
GCGTGGTGTGCACTGTGTTTGCTGACGCAACCCCCACTGGTTGGGGCATTGCCACCACCTGTCAGCTCCT
TTCCGGGACTTTCGCTTTCCCCCTCCCTATTGCCACGGCGGAACTCATCGCCGCCTGCCTTGCCCGCTGC
TGGACAGGGGCTCGGCTGTTGGGCACTGACAATTCCGTGGTGTTGTCGGGGAAGCTGACGTCCTTTCCAT
GGCTGCTCGCCTGTGTTGCCACCTGGATTCTGCGCGGGACGTCCTTCTGCTACGTCCCTTCGGCCCTCAA
TCCAGCGGACCTTCCTTCCCGCGGCCTGCTGCCGGCTCTAGAGCCTCTTCCGCGTCTTCGCCTTCCCGGG
TCGAGCTCGGTACCTTTAAGACCAATGACTTACAAGGCAGCTGTAGATCTTAGCCACTTTTTAAAAGAAA
AGGGGGGACTGGAAGGGCTAATTCACTCCCAACGAAGACAAGATCTGCTTTTTGCTTGTACTGGGTCTCT
CTGGTTAGACCAGATCTGAGCCTGGGAGCTCTCTGGCTAACTAGGGAACCCACTGCTTAAGCCTCAATAA
AGCTTGCCTTGAGTGCTTCAAGTAGTGTGTGCCCGTCTGTTGTGTGACTCTGGTAACTAGAGATCCCTCA
GACCCTTTTAGTCAGTGTGGAAAATCTCTAGCAGTAGTAGTTCATGTCATCTTATTATTCAGTATTTATA
ACTTGCAAAGAAATGAATATCAGAGAGTGAGAGGAACTTGTTTATTGCAGCTTATAATGGTTACAAATAA
AGCAATAGCATCAC
Features (pLannotate 1.2.2; 27 found; start..end, strand, type, name):
    112..247     +  rep_origin     SV40 ori: SV40 origin of replication
    268..286     -  promoter       T7 promoter: promoter for bacteriophage T7 RNA polymerase
    294..449     +  CDS            lacZα (fragment): LacZα fragment of β-galactosidase; lacZ fragment
    454..882     +  rep_origin     f1 ori (sequence partly withheld): f1 bacteriophage origin of replication; arrow indicates direction of (+) strand synthesis
    935..1039    +  promoter       AmpR promoter: bla
   1040..1900    +  CDS            AmpR: β-lactamase; bla; confers resistance to ampicillin, carbenicillin, and related antibiotics
   2071..2659    +  rep_origin     ori: high-copy-number ColE1/pMB1/pBR322/pUC origin of replication
   2842..2934    +  CDS            lacI (fragment): lac repressor; lacI; The lac repressor binds to the lac operator to inhibit transcription in E. coli. This inhibition can be relieved by adding lactose or isopropyl-β-D-thiogalactopyranoside (IPTG).
   2947..2968    +  protein_bind   CAP binding site: CAP binding activates transcription in the presence of cAMP. E. coli catabolite activator protein
   2983..3013    +  promoter       lac promoter: promoter for the E. coli lac operon
   3021..3037    +  protein_bind   lac operator: The lac repressor binds to the lac operator to inhibit transcription in E. coli. This inhibition can be relieved by adding lactose or isopropyl-β-D-thiogalactopyranoside (IPTG). lac repressor encoded by lacI
   3082..3100    +  promoter       T3 promoter: promoter for bacteriophage T3 RNA polymerase
   3201..3580    +  enhancer       CMV enhancer: human cytomegalovirus immediate early enhancer
   3581..3784    +  promoter       CMV promoter: human cytomegalovirus (CMV) immediate early promoter
   3799..3979    +  LTR            5' LTR (truncated): truncated 5' long terminal repeat (LTR) from HIV-1
   4026..4151    +  misc_feature   HIV-1 Ψ: packaging signal of human immunodeficiency virus type 1
   4135..4498    +  CDS            HIV-1 gag (fragment): gag protein from human immunodeficiency virus 1; gag
   4644..4877    +  misc_feature   RRE: The Rev response element (RRE) of HIV-1 allows for Rev-dependent mRNA export from the nucleus to the cytoplasm.
   5254..5354    +  CDS            Rev (fragment): human immunodeficiency virus 1 (HIV-1) Rev protein; rev; enhances nuclear export of unspliced and incompletely spliced viral mRNAs
   5373..5490    +  misc_feature   cPPT/CTS: central polypurine tract and central termination sequence of HIV-1
   7036..7098    +  CDS            KV3A6_MOUSE (fragment): Experimental evidence at protein level: Swiss-Prot protein existence level 1. From Mus musculus (Mouse).
   7096..7578    +  CDS            srtA (fragment): SRTA_STAA8 - Experimental evidence at protein level: Swiss-Prot protein existence level 1. Transpeptidase that anchors surface proteins to the cell wall (PubMed:10427003, PubMed:10446208, PubMed:10535938, PubMed:11714722, PubMed:14769030, PubMed:15247224). Recognizes and modifies its substrate by proteolytic cleavage of a C-terminal sorting signal. Following cleavage, a covalent intermediate is formed via a thioester bond between the sortase and its substrate, which is then transferred and covalently attached to the cell wall (PubMed:10446208, PubMed:10535938, PubMed:11714722, PubMed:14769030,
   7633..7782    +  CDS            PDGFRB (fragment): PGFRB_HUMAN - Also known as PDGFR, PDGFR1. Experimental evidence at protein level: Swiss-Prot protein existence level 1. Tyrosine-protein kinase that acts as cell-surface receptor for homodimeric PDGFB and PDGFD and for heterodimers formed by PDGFA and PDGFB, and plays an essential role in the regulation of embryonic development, cell proliferation, survival, differentiation, chemotaxis and migration. Plays an essential role in blood vessel development by promoting proliferation, migration and recruitment of pericytes and smooth muscle cells to endothelial cells. Plays a role in the migration
   7792..8338    +  misc_feature   WPRE (fragment): woodchuck hepatitis virus posttranscriptional regulatory element
   8353..8421    +  CDS            nef (fragment): NEF_HV1Z2 - Experimental evidence at protein level: Swiss-Prot protein existence level 1. Extracellular Nef protein targets CD4(+) T-lymphocytes for apoptosis by interacting with CXCR4 surface receptors. From Human immunodeficiency virus type 1 group M subtype D (isolate Z2/CDC-Z34) (HIV-1).
   8423..8656    +  LTR            3' LTR (ΔU3): self-inactivating 3' long terminal repeat (LTR) from HIV-1
   8728..72      +  polyA_signal   SV40 poly(A) signal (across the origin): SV40 polyadenylation signal
