[The description below was written by a language model from this plasmid's Addgene catalogue record and pLannotate feature annotations shown in this document.]
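Description:
p54.mAldh1a1.flag.mSrtA-3M.wpre is catalogued as a mammalian expression plasmid on the p52 backbone, and its feature table shows the architecture of a third-generation, self-inactivating HIV-1 lentiviral transfer vector. A CMV enhancer/promoter replaces the U3 region of the truncated 5' LTR to drive genomic RNA production in packaging cells. It is followed by the Ψ packaging signal with a partial gag sequence, the Rev response element for Rev-dependent nuclear export, the cPPT/CTS, and a ΔU3 3' LTR with a downstream SV40 poly(A) signal. The bacterial portion carries a high-copy ColE1/pUC-type origin and ampicillin resistance. It also has an f1 origin, an SV40 origin, and pBluescript-style lac, T3 and T7 remnants.

The payload is a sortase A cassette. The annotated coding region begins with a mouse immunoglobulin kappa chain fragment, which most likely serves as a secretory leader. This is fused to a Staphylococcus aureus-type srtA fragment and then to a fragment of human PDGFRB, which is commonly used as a transmembrane anchor for surface display. The stated purpose calls the enzyme "secretory", whereas the PDGFRB segment and the "mSrtA" name suggest membrane tethering; the record does not resolve this. The name also indicates a FLAG tag and a "3M" variant, presumably three mutations, neither of which is annotated. A WPRE follows the coding sequence to enhance transcript stability and expression.

About 1.5 kb between the cPPT and the coding sequence is unannotated. From the plasmid name and purpose, this region presumably holds a mouse Aldh1a1 promoter that restricts expression to Aldh1a1-active cells. The associated publication concerns extracellular vesicles derived from cancer stem cells, which suggests sortase-based labelling of vesicle-recipient cells, though the record does not describe the application explicitly.
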