Addgene plasmid #226771: p54.mAldh1a1.flag.mSrtA-3M.wpre
Purpose: secretory SortaseA in p52 (mAldh1a backbone)
Depositing lab: Ferdinando Pucci. Depositing organization: Oregon Health & Science University. Publication: Cancer stem cell-derived extracellular vesicles preferentially target MHC-II-macrophages and PD1+ T cells in the tumor microenvironment. Gonzalez-Callejo P, Guo Z, Ziglari T, Claudio NM, Nguyen KH, Oshimori N, Seras-Franzoso J, Pucci F. PLoS One. 2023 Feb 3;18(2):e0279400. doi: 10.1371/journal.pone.0279400. eCollection 2023. PubMed 36735677.
Backbone
  Vector backbone: p52
  Vector type: Mammalian Expression
Growth in bacteria
  Bacterial resistance: Ampicillin, 100 μg/mL
  Growth temperature: 37°C
  Growth strain: NEB Stable
  Copy number: Unknown
Gene/Insert
  Gene/Insert name: sortase A
  Entrez Gene: srtA (a.k.a. MGAS1882_0870)
Terms and licenses: Academic/Nonprofit Terms; Industry Terms: Not Available to Industry
How to cite: p54.mAldh1a1.flag.mSrtA-3M.wpre was a gift from Ferdinando Pucci (Addgene plasmid # 226771 ; http://n2t.net/addgene:226771 ; RRID:Addgene_226771)
